Addgene plasmid #171635: pCAT009
Purpose: Plasmid containing a U6 promoter expressing a spyCas9 sgRNA targeting B2M and CAG promoter expressing mTagBFP2
Depositing lab: Jennifer Doudna. Depositing organization: University of California, Berkeley. Publication: Targeted delivery of CRISPR-Cas9 and transgenes enables complex immune cell engineering. Hamilton JR, Tsuchida CA, Nguyen DN, Shy BR, McGarrigle ER, Sandoval Espinoza CR, Carr D, Blaeschke F, Marson A, Doudna JA. Cell Rep. 2021 Jun 1;35(9):109207. doi: 10.1016/j.celrep.2021.109207. PubMed 34077734.
Backbone
  Vector backbone: Custom
  Backbone size w/o insert (bp): 4230
  Total vector size (bp): 4943
  Vector type: Mammalian Expression, Lentiviral, CRISPR
Growth in bacteria
  Bacterial resistance: Ampicillin, 100 μg/mL
  Growth temperature: 37°C
  Growth strain: NEB Stable
  Copy number: Low Copy
Gene/Insert 1
  Gene/Insert name: spyCas9 sgRNA-B2M
  Insert size (bp): 20
  Promoter: U6
  Cloning method: Restriction Enzyme; 5′ cloning site BbsI (destroyed during cloning); 3′ cloning site BbsI (destroyed during cloning)
  Sequencing primers: 5′ GCTGTTAGAGAGATAATTGG; 3′ TATTGGCGTTACTATTGACG
Gene/Insert 2
  Gene/Insert name: mTagBFP2
  Insert size (bp): 689
  Promoter: CAG
  Cloning method: Unknown
  Sequencing primers: 5′ TAATTACCTGGAGCACCTGC; 3′ CTCATTTTATTAGGAAAGGACAGTGG
Terms and licenses: Academic/Nonprofit Terms; Industry Terms: Not Available to Industry
How to cite: pCAT009 was a gift from Jennifer Doudna (Addgene plasmid # 171635 ; http://n2t.net/addgene:171635 ; RRID:Addgene_171635)
