[The description below was written by a language model from this plasmid's Addgene catalogue record and pLannotate feature annotations shown in this document.]
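Description:
pCAT009 is a roughly 4.9 kb mammalian expression plasmid on a custom backbone that pairs a Streptococcus pyogenes Cas9 single-guide RNA cassette with a blue fluorescent reporter. A human U6 RNA polymerase III promoter drives a 20-nt spacer targeting B2M, which was cloned between BbsI sites that were destroyed in the process. The spacer is followed by an SpCas9 guide scaffold, which the annotation detects as tracrRNA and scaffold fragments, suggesting a modified scaffold variant. Immediately downstream, a compact CAG-type promoter made up of the CMV enhancer, the chicken β-actin promoter and a hybrid CBA/MVM intron drives mTagBFP2 (annotated as TagBFP), terminated by a bovine growth hormone polyadenylation signal. The plasmid does not encode Cas9, so the nuclease must be supplied separately, and the BFP signal marks cells that received the plasmid.

In bacteria the plasmid is selected with ampicillin through the β-lactamase gene and replicates from a ColE1/pUC-type origin. An f1/M13 phage origin and small pBR322 remnants (bom and rop fragments) are also present. The catalogue lists it as low copy even though the origin is annotated as high-copy.

The catalogue classes the vector as lentiviral, but neither feature table, from the depositor sequence or the repository sequencing result (which differ by a single nucleotide), shows LTRs, a packaging signal or other lentiviral elements. Instead, a single AAV2 inverted terminal repeat lies downstream of the poly(A) signal, pointing to an AAV-derived backbone. The associated work concerns targeted delivery of Cas9 and transgenes for immune cell engineering. The plasmid therefore most plausibly serves as a transfected source of the B2M guide, but the record does not state exactly how it is used.
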