Features (pLannotate 1.2.2; 16 found; start..end, strand, type, name):
      1..241     +  promoter       U6 promoter: RNA polymerase III promoter for human U6 snRNA
    289..356     +  misc_RNA       tracrRNA (fragment): trans-activating CRISPR RNA for the Streptococcus pyogenes CRISPR/Cas9 system
    363..406     +  misc_RNA       gRNA scaffold (fragment): guide RNA scaffold for the Streptococcus pyogenes CRISPR/Cas9 system
    453..738     +  enhancer       CMV enhancer: human cytomegalovirus immediate early enhancer; contains an 18-bp deletion relative to the standard CMV enhancer
    740..1017    +  promoter       chicken β-actin promoter: No description available
   1018..1246    +  intron         hybrid intron: hybrid between chicken β-actin (CBA) and minute virus of mice (MMV) introns (Gray et al., 2011)
   1264..1956    +  CDS            TagBFP: TagBFP is a basic (constitutively fluorescent) blue fluorescent protein published in 2008, derived from Entacmaea quadricolor. It is reported to be a very rapidly-maturing monomer with very low acid sensitivity.
   1990..2101    +  polyA_signal   bGH poly(A) signal: bovine growth hormone polyadenylation signal
   2206..2346    +  repeat_region  AAV2 ITR: inverted terminal repeat of adeno-associated virus serotype 2 inverted
   2351..2402    -  misc_feature   bom (fragment): basis of mobility region from pBR322
   2421..2801    +  rep_origin     M13 ori (sequence partly withheld): M13 bacteriophage origin of replication; arrow indicates direction of (+) strand synthesis
   2877..2926    -  misc_feature   bom (fragment): basis of mobility region from pBR322
   3028..3063    -  CDS            rop (fragment): Rop protein, which maintains plasmids at low copy number; rop
   3158..3262    +  promoter       AmpR promoter: bla
   3263..4123    +  CDS            AmpR: β-lactamase; bla; confers resistance to ampicillin, carbenicillin, and related antibiotics
   4294..4882    +  rep_origin     ori: high-copy-number ColE1/pMB1/pBR322/pUC origin of replication
>Addgene plasmid #171635 | pCAT009 | depositor full sequence | sequence record 332770 | pCAT009 sequence 4943 bps
GAGGGCCTATTTCCCATGATTCCTTCATATTTGCATATACGATACAAGGCTGTTAGAGAGATAATTGGAA
TTAATTTGACTGTAAACACAAAGATATTAGTACAAAATACGTGACGTAGAAAGTAATAATTTCTTGGGTA
GTTTGCAGTTTTAAAATTATGTTTTAAAATGGACTATCATATGCTTACCGTAACTTGAAAGTATTTCGAT
TTCTTGGCTTTATATATCTTGTGGAAAGGACGAAACACCGGAGTAGCGCGAGCACAGCTAGTTTAAGAGC
TATGCTGGAAACAGCATAGCAAGTTTAAATAAGGCTAGTCCGTTATCAACTTGAAAAAGTGGCACCGAGT
CGGTGCTTTTTTGTTTTAGAGCTAGAAATAGCAAGTTAAAATAAGGCTAGTCCGTTTTTAGCGCGTGCGC
CAATTCTGCAGACAAATGGCTCTAGAGGTACCCGTTACATAACTTACGGTAAATGGCCCGCCTGGCTGAC
CGCCCAACGACCCCCGCCCATTGACGTCAATAGTAACGCCAATAGGGACTTTCCATTGACGTCAATGGGT
GGAGTATTTACGGTAAACTGCCCACTTGGCAGTACATCAAGTGTATCATATGCCAAGTACGCCCCCTATT
GACGTCAATGACGGTAAATGGCCCGCCTGGCATTGTGCCCAGTACATGACCTTATGGGACTTTCCTACTT
GGCAGTACATCTACGTATTAGTCATCGCTATTACCATGGTCGAGGTGAGCCCCACGTTCTGCTTCACTCT
CCCCATCTCCCCCCCCTCCCCACCCCCAATTTTGTATTTATTTATTTTTTAATTATTTTGTGCAGCGATG
GGGGCGGGGGGGGGGGGGGGGCGCGCGCCAGGCGGGGCGGGGCGGGGCGAGGGGCGGGGCGGGGCGAGGC
GGAGAGGTGCGGCGGCAGCCAATCAGAGCGGCGCGCTCCGAAAGTTTCCTTTTATGGCGAGGCGGCGGCG
GCGGCGGCCCTATAAAAAGCGAAGCGCGCGGCGGGCGGGAGTCGCTGCGACGCTGCCTTCGCCCCGTGCC
CCGCTCCGCCGCCGCCTCGCGCCGCCCGCCCCGGCTCTGACTGACCGCGTTACTCCCACAGGTGAGCGGG
CGGGACGGCCCTTCTCCTCCGGGCTGTAATTAGCTGAGCAAGAGGTAAGGGTTTAAGGGATGGTTGGTTG
GTGGGGTATTAATGTTTAATTACCTGGAGCACCTGCCTGAAATCACTTTTTTTCAGGTTGGACCGGTGCC
ACCATGTCTGAACTCATCAAGGAGAACATGCACATGAAACTCTACATGGAGGGGACCGTAGACAATCATC
ACTTCAAGTGTACAAGTGAAGGGGAGGGGAAGCCTTACGAAGGGACTCAAACTATGAGAATTAAGGTTGT
CGAGGGCGGCCCCCTTCCCTTTGCGTTTGACATCCTCGCCACCAGTTTCTTGTATGGTTCCAAGACGTTT
ATAAATCATACACAGGGAATACCTGACTTCTTTAAACAAAGTTTTCCAGAGGGTTTCACATGGGAAAGGG
TTACCACTTATGAGGATGGCGGAGTACTCACCGCTACCCAAGATACATCTCTGCAAGATGGTTGCCTGAT
TTACAATGTAAAAATCCGAGGAGTTAACTTTACATCCAATGGTCCTGTTATGCAGAAAAAGACATTGGGG
TGGGAAGCATTTACAGAAACGCTCTACCCCGCCGACGGGGGCTTGGAGGGCCGCAATGACATGGCTCTCA
AATTGGTAGGTGGTAGTCATCTTATCGCGAACGCGAAAACTACCTACCGATCCAAGAAGCCCGCTAAAAA
TCTCAAAATGCCGGTCTATTACGTGGACTACAGACTGGAACGCAAGGAAGCTAACAACGAGACATACGTT
GAGCAACATGAAGTGGCCGTGGCCAGATATTGCGATCTGCCGAGTAAGCTCGGGCACAAATTGAACTAAG
AATTCCTAGAGCTCGCTGATCAGCCTCGACTGTGCCTTCTAGTTGCCAGCCATCTGTTGTTTGCCCCTCC
CCCGTGCCTTCCTTGACCCTGGAAGGTGCCACTCCCACTGTCCTTTCCTAATAAAATGAGGAAATTGCAT
CGCATTGTCTGAGTAGGTGTCATTCTATTCTGGGGGGTGGGGTGGGGCAGGACAGCAAGGGGGAGGATTG
GGAAGAGAATAGCAGGCATGCTGGGGAGCGGCCGCAGGAACCCCTAGTGATGGAGTTGGCCACTCCCTCT
CTGCGCGCTCGCTCGCTCACTGAGGCCGGGCGACCAAAGGTCGCCCGACGCCCGGGCTTTGCCCGGGCGG
CCTCAGTGAGCGAGCGAGCGCGCAGCTGCCTGCAGGGGCGCCTGATGCGGTATTTTCTCCTTACGCATCT
GTGCGGTATTTCACACCGCATA
[142 nt withheld, positions 2403-2544]
C
[141 nt withheld, positions 2546-2686]
CCTTTGACGTTGGAGTCCACGTTCTTT
[37 nt withheld, positions 2714-2750]
ACCCTATCTCGGGCTATTCTTTTGATTTATAAGGGATTTTGCCGATTTCGGCCTATTGGTTAAAAAATGA
GCTGATTTAACAAAAATTTAACGCGAATTTTAACAAAATATTAACGTTTACAATTTTATGGTGCACTCTC
AGTACAATCTGCTCTGATGCCGCATAGTTAAGCCAGCCCCGACACCCGCCAACACCCGCTGACGCGCCCT
GACGGGCTTGTCTGCTCCCGGCATCCGCTTACAGACAAGCTGTGACCGTCTCCGGGAGCTGCATGTGTCA
GAGGTTTTCACCGTCATCACCGAAACGCGCGAGACGAAAGGGCCTCGTGATACGCCTATTTTTATAGGTT
AATGTCATGATAATAATGGTTTCTTAGACGTCAGGTGGCACTTTTCGGGGAAATGTGCGCGGAACCCCTA
TTTGTTTATTTTTCTAAATACATTCAAATATGTATCCGCTCATGAGACAATAACCCTGATAAATGCTTCA
ATAATATTGAAAAAGGAAGAGTATGAGTATTCAACATTTCCGTGTCGCCCTTATTCCCTTTTTTGCGGCA
TTTTGCCTTCCTGTTTTTGCTCACCCAGAAACGCTGGTGAAAGTAAAAGATGCTGAAGATCAGTTGGGTG
CACGAGTGGGTTACATCGAACTGGATCTCAACAGCGGTAAGATCCTTGAGAGTTTTCGCCCCGAAGAACG
TTTTCCAATGATGAGCACTTTTAAAGTTCTGCTATGTGGCGCGGTATTATCCCGTATTGACGCCGGGCAA
GAGCAACTCGGTCGCCGCATACACTATTCTCAGAATGACTTGGTTGAGTACTCACCAGTCACAGAAAAGC
ATCTTACGGATGGCATGACAGTAAGAGAATTATGCAGTGCTGCCATAACCATGAGTGATAACACTGCGGC
CAACTTACTTCTGACAACGATCGGAGGACCGAAGGAGCTAACCGCTTTTTTGCACAACATGGGGGATCAT
GTAACTCGCCTTGATCGTTGGGAACCGGAGCTGAATGAAGCCATACCAAACGACGAGCGTGACACCACGA
TGCCTGTAGCAATGGCAACAACGTTGCGCAAACTATTAACTGGCGAACTACTTACTCTAGCTTCCCGGCA
ACAATTAATAGACTGGATGGAGGCGGATAAAGTTGCAGGACCACTTCTGCGCTCGGCCCTTCCGGCTGGC
TGGTTTATTGCTGATAAATCTGGAGCCGGTGAGCGTGGAAGCCGCGGTATCATTGCAGCACTGGGGCCAG
ATGGTAAGCCCTCCCGTATCGTAGTTATCTACACGACGGGGAGTCAGGCAACTATGGATGAACGAAATAG
ACAGATCGCTGAGATAGGTGCCTCACTGATTAAGCATTGGTAACTGTCAGACCAAGTTTACTCATATATA
CTTTAGATTGATTTAAAACTTCATTTTTAATTTAAAAGGATCTAGGTGAAGATCCTTTTTGATAATCTCA
TGACCAAAATCCCTTAACGTGAGTTTTCGTTCCACTGAGCGTCAGACCCCGTAGAAAAGATCAAAGGATC
TTCTTGAGATCCTTTTTTTCTGCGCGTAATCTGCTGCTTGCAAACAAAAAAACCACCGCTACCAGCGGTG
GTTTGTTTGCCGGATCAAGAGCTACCAACTCTTTTTCCGAAGGTAACTGGCTTCAGCAGAGCGCAGATAC
CAAATACTGTCCTTCTAGTGTAGCCGTAGTTAGGCCACCACTTCAAGAACTCTGTAGCACCGCCTACATA
CCTCGCTCTGCTAATCCTGTTACCAGTGGCTGCTGCCAGTGGCGATAAGTCGTGTCTTACCGGGTTGGAC
TCAAGACGATAGTTACCGGATAAGGCGCAGCGGTCGGGCTGAACGGGGGGTTCGTGCACACAGCCCAGCT
TGGAGCGAACGACCTACACCGAACTGAGATACCTACAGCGTGAGCTATGAGAAAGCGCCACGCTTCCCGA
AGGGAGAAAGGCGGACAGGTATCCGGTAAGCGGCAGGGTCGGAACAGGAGAGCGCACGAGGGAGCTTCCA
GGGGGAAACGCCTGGTATCTTTATAGTCCTGTCGGGTTTCGCCACCTCTGACTTGAGCGTCGATTTTTGT
GATGCTCGTCAGGGGGGCGGAGCCTATGGAAAAACGCCAGCAACGCGGCCTTTTTACGGTTCCTGGCCTT
TTGCTGGCCTTTTGCTCACATGT
