Features (pLannotate 1.2.2; 16 found; start..end, strand, type, name):
      1..241     +  promoter       U6 promoter: RNA polymerase III promoter for human U6 snRNA
    289..356     +  misc_RNA       tracrRNA (fragment): trans-activating CRISPR RNA for the Streptococcus pyogenes CRISPR/Cas9 system
    363..406     +  misc_RNA       gRNA scaffold (fragment): guide RNA scaffold for the Streptococcus pyogenes CRISPR/Cas9 system
    453..738     +  enhancer       CMV enhancer: human cytomegalovirus immediate early enhancer; contains an 18-bp deletion relative to the standard CMV enhancer
    740..1017    +  promoter       chicken β-actin promoter: No description available
   1018..1245    +  intron         hybrid intron: hybrid between chicken β-actin (CBA) and minute virus of mice (MMV) introns (Gray et al., 2011)
   1263..1955    +  CDS            TagBFP: TagBFP is a basic (constitutively fluorescent) blue fluorescent protein published in 2008, derived from Entacmaea quadricolor. It is reported to be a very rapidly-maturing monomer with very low acid sensitivity.
   1989..2100    +  polyA_signal   bGH poly(A) signal: bovine growth hormone polyadenylation signal
   2205..2345    +  repeat_region  AAV2 ITR: inverted terminal repeat of adeno-associated virus serotype 2 inverted
   2350..2401    -  misc_feature   bom (fragment): basis of mobility region from pBR322
   2420..2875    +  rep_origin     f1 ori (sequence partly withheld): f1 bacteriophage origin of replication; arrow indicates direction of (+) strand synthesis
   2876..2925    -  misc_feature   bom (fragment): basis of mobility region from pBR322
   3027..3062    -  CDS            rop (fragment): Rop protein, which maintains plasmids at low copy number; rop
   3157..3261    +  promoter       AmpR promoter: bla
   3262..4122    +  CDS            AmpR: β-lactamase; bla; confers resistance to ampicillin, carbenicillin, and related antibiotics
   4293..4881    +  rep_origin     ori: high-copy-number ColE1/pMB1/pBR322/pUC origin of replication
>Addgene plasmid #171635 | pCAT009 | addgene full sequence | sequence record 336490 | Addgene NGS Result
GAGGGCCTATTTCCCATGATTCCTTCATATTTGCATATACGATACAAGGCTGTTAGAGAGATAATTGGAA
TTAATTTGACTGTAAACACAAAGATATTAGTACAAAATACGTGACGTAGAAAGTAATAATTTCTTGGGTA
GTTTGCAGTTTTAAAATTATGTTTTAAAATGGACTATCATATGCTTACCGTAACTTGAAAGTATTTCGAT
TTCTTGGCTTTATATATCTTGTGGAAAGGACGAAACACCGGAGTAGCGCGAGCACAGCTAGTTTAAGAGC
TATGCTGGAAACAGCATAGCAAGTTTAAATAAGGCTAGTCCGTTATCAACTTGAAAAAGTGGCACCGAGT
CGGTGCTTTTTTGTTTTAGAGCTAGAAATAGCAAGTTAAAATAAGGCTAGTCCGTTTTTAGCGCGTGCGC
CAATTCTGCAGACAAATGGCTCTAGAGGTACCCGTTACATAACTTACGGTAAATGGCCCGCCTGGCTGAC
CGCCCAACGACCCCCGCCCATTGACGTCAATAGTAACGCCAATAGGGACTTTCCATTGACGTCAATGGGT
GGAGTATTTACGGTAAACTGCCCACTTGGCAGTACATCAAGTGTATCATATGCCAAGTACGCCCCCTATT
GACGTCAATGACGGTAAATGGCCCGCCTGGCATTGTGCCCAGTACATGACCTTATGGGACTTTCCTACTT
GGCAGTACATCTACGTATTAGTCATCGCTATTACCATGGTCGAGGTGAGCCCCACGTTCTGCTTCACTCT
CCCCATCTCCCCCCCCTCCCCACCCCCAATTTTGTATTTATTTATTTTTTAATTATTTTGTGCAGCGATG
GGGGCGGGGGGGGGGGGGGGGCGCGCGCCGGGGGGGGGGGGGSGGGGSGRGGGGSGGGGSGGGGSGAGGC
GGAGAGGTGCGGCGGCAGCCAATCAGAGCGGCGCGCTCCGAAAGTTTCCTTTTATGGCGAGGCGGCGGCG
GCGGCGGCCCTATAAAAAGCGAAGCGCGCGGCGGGCGGGAGTCGCTGCGCGCTGCCTTCGCCCCGTGCCC
CGCTCCGCCGCCGCCTCGCGCCGCCCGCCCCGGCTCTGACTGACCGCGTTACTCCCACAGGTGAGCGGGC
GGGACGGCCCTTCTCCTCCGGGCTGTAATTAGCTGAGCAAGAGGTAAGGGTTTAAGGGATGGTTGGTTGG
TGGGGTATTAATGTTTAATTACCTGGAGCACCTGCCTGAAATCACTTTTTTTCAGGTTGGACCGGTGCCA
CCATGTCTGAACTCATCAAGGAGAACATGCACATGAAACTCTACATGGAGGGGACCGTAGACAATCATCA
CTTCAAGTGTACAAGTGAAGGGGAGGGGAAGCCTTACGAAGGGACTCAAACTATGAGAATTAAGGTTGTC
GAGGGCGGCCCCCTTCCCTTTGCGTTTGACATCCTCGCCACCAGTTTCTTGTATGGTTCCAAGACGTTTA
TAAATCATACACAGGGAATACCTGACTTCTTTAAACAAAGTTTTCCAGAGGGTTTCACATGGGAAAGGGT
TACCACTTATGAGGATGGCGGAGTACTCACCGCTACCCAAGATACATCTCTGCAAGATGGTTGCCTGATT
TACAATGTAAAAATCCGAGGAGTTAACTTTACATCCAATGGTCCTGTTATGCAGAAAAAGACATTGGGGT
GGGAAGCATTTACAGAAACGCTCTACCCCGCCGACGGGGGCTTGGAGGGCCGCAATGACATGGCTCTCAA
ATTGGTAGGTGGTAGTCATCTTATCGCGAACGCGAAAACTACCTACCGATCCAAGAAGCCCGCTAAAAAT
CTCAAAATGCCGGTCTATTACGTGGACTACAGACTGGAACGCAAGGAAGCTAACAACGAGACATACGTTG
AGCAACATGAAGTGGCCGTGGCCAGATATTGCGATCTGCCGAGTAAGCTCGGGCACAAATTGAACTAAGA
ATTCCTAGAGCTCGCTGATCAGCCTCGACTGTGCCTTCTAGTTGCCAGCCATCTGTTGTTTGCCCCTCCC
CCGTGCCTTCCTTGACCCTGGAAGGTGCCACTCCCACTGTCCTTTCCTAATAAAATGAGGAAATTGCATC
GCATTGTCTGAGTAGGTGTCATTCTATTCTGGGGGGTGGGGTGGGGCAGGACAGCAAGGGGGAGGATTGG
GAAGAGAATAGCAGGCATGCTGGGGAGCGGCCGCAGGAACCCCTAGTGATGGAGTTGGCCACTCCCTCTC
TGCGCGCTCGCTCGCTCACTGAGGCCGGGCGACCAAAGGTCGCCCGACGCCCGGGCTTTGCCCGGGCGGC
CTCAGTGAGCGAGCGAGCGCGCAGCTGCCTGCAGGGGCGCCTGATGCGGTATTTTCTCCTTACGCATCTG
TGCGGTATTTCACACCGCATA
[95 nt withheld, positions 2402-2496]
T
[46 nt withheld, positions 2498-2543]
C
[141 nt withheld, positions 2545-2685]
CCTTTGACGTTGGAGTCCACGTTCTTT
[37 nt withheld, positions 2713-2749]
ACTCTATCTCGGGCTATTCTTTTGATTTATAAGGGATTTTGCCGATTTCGGTCTATTGGTTAAAAAATGA
GCTGATTTAACAAAAATTTAACGCGAATTTTAACAAAATATTAACGTTTACAATTTTATGGTGCACTCTC
AGTACAATCTGCTCTGATGCCGCATAGTTAAGCCAGCCCCGACACCCGCCAACACCCGCTGACGCGCCCT
GACGGGCTTGTCTGCTCCCGGCATCCGCTTACAGACAAGCTGTGACCGTCTCCGGGAGCTGCATGTGTCA
GAGGTTTTCACCGTCATCACCGAAACGCGCGAGACGAAAGGGCCTCGTGATACGCCTATTTTTATAGGTT
AATGTCATGATAATAATGGTTTCTTAGACGTCAGGTGGCACTTTTCGGGGAAATGTGCGCGGAACCCCTA
TTTGTTTATTTTTCTAAATACATTCAAATATGTATCCGCTCATGAGACAATAACCCTGATAAATGCTTCA
ATAATATTGAAAAAGGAAGAGTATGAGTATTCAACATTTCCGTGTCGCCCTTATTCCCTTTTTTGCGGCA
TTTTGCCTTCCTGTTTTTGCTCACCCAGAAACGCTGGTGAAAGTAAAAGATGCTGAAGATCAGTTGGGTG
CACGAGTGGGTTACATCGAACTGGATCTCAACAGCGGTAAGATCCTTGAGAGTTTTCGCCCCGAAGAACG
TTTTCCAATGATGAGCACTTTTAAAGTTCTGCTATGTGGCGCGGTATTATCCCGTATTGACGCCGGGCAA
GAGCAACTCGGTCGCCGCATACACTATTCTCAGAATGACTTGGTTGAGTACTCACCAGTCACAGAAAAGC
ATCTTACGGATGGCATGACAGTAAGAGAATTATGCAGTGCTGCCATAACCATGAGTGATAACACTGCGGC
CAACTTACTTCTGACAACGATCGGAGGACCGAAGGAGCTAACCGCTTTTTTGCACAACATGGGGGATCAT
GTAACTCGCCTTGATCGTTGGGAACCGGAGCTGAATGAAGCCATACCAAACGACGAGCGTGACACCACGA
TGCCTGTAGCAATGGCAACAACGTTGCGCAAACTATTAACTGGCGAACTACTTACTCTAGCTTCCCGGCA
ACAATTAATAGACTGGATGGAGGCGGATAAAGTTGCAGGACCACTTCTGCGCTCGGCCCTTCCGGCTGGC
TGGTTTATTGCTGATAAATCTGGAGCCGGTGAGCGTGGAAGCCGCGGTATCATTGCAGCACTGGGGCCAG
ATGGTAAGCCCTCCCGTATCGTAGTTATCTACACGACGGGGAGTCAGGCAACTATGGATGAACGAAATAG
ACAGATCGCTGAGATAGGTGCCTCACTGATTAAGCATTGGTAACTGTCAGACCAAGTTTACTCATATATA
CTTTAGATTGATTTAAAACTTCATTTTTAATTTAAAAGGATCTAGGTGAAGATCCTTTTTGATAATCTCA
TGACCAAAATCCCTTAACGTGAGTTTTCGTTCCACTGAGCGTCAGACCCCGTAGAAAAGATCAAAGGATC
TTCTTGAGATCCTTTTTTTCTGCGCGTAATCTGCTGCTTGCAAACAAAAAAACCACCGCTACCAGCGGTG
GTTTGTTTGCCGGATCAAGAGCTACCAACTCTTTTTCCGAAGGTAACTGGCTTCAGCAGAGCGCAGATAC
CAAATACTGTTCTTCTAGTGTAGCCGTAGTTAGGCCACCACTTCAAGAACTCTGTAGCACCGCCTACATA
CCTCGCTCTGCTAATCCTGTTACCAGTGGCTGCTGCCAGTGGCGATAAGTCGTGTCTTACCGGGTTGGAC
TCAAGACGATAGTTACCGGATAAGGCGCAGCGGTCGGGCTGAACGGGGGGTTCGTGCACACAGCCCAGCT
TGGAGCGAACGACCTACACCGAACTGAGATACCTACAGCGTGAGCTATGAGAAAGCGCCACGCTTCCCGA
AGGGAGAAAGGCGGACAGGTATCCGGTAAGCGGCAGGGTCGGAACAGGAGAGCGCACGAGGGAGCTTCCA
GGGGGAAACGCCTGGTATCTTTATAGTCCTGTCGGGTTTCGCCACCTCTGACTTGAGCGTCGATTTTTGT
GATGCTCGTCAGGGGGGCGGAGCCTATGGAAAAACGCCAGCAACGCGGCCTTTTTACGGTTCCTGGCCTT
TTGCTGGCCTTTTGCTCACATGT
